Addgene plasmid #157369: pD649-HAsp-AMIGO3-COMP5AP-AviTag-9xHis
Purpose: Mammalian expression of cell-surface protein extracellular domain fused to COMP5AP-AviTag-9xHis. Protein is secreted from cells.
Depositing lab: Chris Garcia. Depositing organization: Stanford University. Publication: A Human IgSF Cell-Surface Interactome Reveals a Complex Network of Protein-Protein Interactions. Wojtowicz WM, Vielmetter J, Fernandes RA, Siepe DH, Eastman CL, Chisholm GB, Cox S, Klock H, Anderson PW, Rue SM, Miller JJ, Glaser SM, Bragstad ML, Vance J, Lam AW, Lesley SA, Zinn K, Garcia KC. Cell. 2020 Aug 20;182(4):1027-1043.e17. doi: 10.1016/j.cell.2020.07.025. PubMed 32822567.
Backbone
  Vector backbone: pD649
  Backbone size w/o insert (bp): 7153
  Vector type: Mammalian Expression
Growth in bacteria
  Bacterial resistance: Ampicillin, 100 μg/mL
  Growth temperature: 37°C
  Growth strain: DH5alpha
  Copy number: High Copy
Gene/Insert
  Gene/Insert name: AMIGO3 (alt name: AMGO3)
  Species: H. sapiens (human)
  Insert size (bp): 1092
  Entrez Gene: AMIGO3 (a.k.a. ALI3, AMIGO-3)
  Promoter: CMV/SP6
  Tag / fusion protein: COMP5AP-AviTag-9xHis (C terminal on backbone)
  Cloning method: Restriction Enzyme; 5′ cloning site GCGGCCGC (not destroyed); 3′ cloning site GGCGCGCC (not destroyed)
  Sequencing primers: 5′ ATTTAGGTGACACTATAG; 3′ CGTCGCACTCCATCACGGTG
Resource information
  A portion of this plasmid was derived from a plasmid made by: synthesis by ThermoFisher
Terms and licenses: Academic/Nonprofit Terms; Industry Terms: Not Available to Industry
Depositor comments: Some plasmids in this collection may have an IS4-like element ISVsa5 family transposase upstream of the CMV promoter.
How to cite: pD649-HAsp-AMIGO3-COMP5AP-AviTag-9xHis was a gift from Chris Garcia (Addgene plasmid # 157369 ; http://n2t.net/addgene:157369 ; RRID:Addgene_157369)
