[The description below was written by a language model from this plasmid's Addgene catalogue record and pLannotate feature annotations shown in this document.]
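Description:
pD649-HAsp-AMIGO3-COMP5AP-AviTag-9xHis is a mammalian expression plasmid built on the pD649 backbone for producing a secreted, soluble form of the extracellular domain of human AMIGO3 (also called ALI3), an immunoglobulin-superfamily cell-surface protein. It is maintained in E. coli as a high-copy plasmid through a ColE1/pUC-type origin and selected with ampicillin via the β-lactamase gene. The sequenced record is about 8.2 kb. It also carries an SV40 early promoter/EM7 promoter cassette driving a puromycin N-acetyltransferase gene with an SV40 polyadenylation signal, which could allow selection in mammalian cells, although the record does not describe its use. The small KanR, lacZα, ble and f1 ori annotations are only short fragments and probably backbone remnants. The depositor notes that some plasmids in this collection may carry an IS4-like transposase insertion upstream of the CMV promoter; no such element is annotated here.

The expression cassette uses the CMV enhancer and immediate-early promoter, followed by a fragment of CMV intron A and an SP6 promoter that serves as a sequencing primer site and could support in vitro transcription. The open reading frame begins with a heterologous signal peptide ("HAsp" in the name; the annotation software matched it partially to an immunoglobulin heavy chain leader). The AMIGO3 ectodomain follows, cloned between preserved NotI and AscI sites. It is fused at its C terminus to the coiled-coil pentamerization region of rat COMP, human placental alkaline phosphatase, an AviTag for enzymatic biotinylation and a polyhistidine tag (9xHis by name, annotated as 8xHis). The cassette ends with a bGH polyadenylation signal. Pentamerization raises binding avidity and the phosphatase gives an enzymatic readout. This suits the protein for use as a multivalent probe in extracellular protein–protein interaction screens, consistent with the associated human IgSF interactome study.
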