Features (pLannotate 1.2.2; 24 found; start..end, strand, type, name):
     87..183     -  promoter       AmpR promoter (fragment): bla
    213..237     -  CDS            KanR (fragment): aminoglycoside phosphotransferase; aph(3')-Ia; confers resistance to kanamycin
    348..936     +  rep_origin     ori: high-copy-number ColE1/pMB1/pBR322/pUC origin of replication
   1161..1178    +  terminator     rrnB T2 terminator (fragment): transcription terminator T2 from the E. coli rrnB gene
   1203..1222    -  CDS            lacZα (fragment): LacZα fragment of β-galactosidase; lacZ fragment
   1678..1694    +  protein_bind   lac operator: The lac repressor binds to the lac operator to inhibit transcription in E. coli. This inhibition can be relieved by adding lactose or isopropyl-β-D-thiogalactopyranoside (IPTG). lac repressor encoded by lacI
   1937..2240    +  enhancer       CMV enhancer: human cytomegalovirus immediate early enhancer
   2241..2444    +  promoter       CMV promoter: human cytomegalovirus (CMV) immediate early promoter
   2580..2623    +  intron         CMV intron (fragment): modified intron A from human cytomegalovirus
   2675..2693    +  promoter       SP6 promoter: promoter for bacteriophage SP6 RNA polymerase
   2697..2734    +  CDS            IgH signal sequence (fragment): signal sequence from the mouse immunoglobulin heavy chain variable region
   2786..3937    +  CDS            AMIGO3 (fragment): AMGO3_HUMAN - Also known as ALI3 From Homo sapiens (Human).
   4031..4210    +  CDS            Comp (fragment): COMP_RAT - Experimental evidence at protein level: Swiss-Prot protein existence level 1. May play a role in the structural integrity of cartilage via its interaction with other extracellular matrix proteins such as the collagens and fibronectin. Can mediate the interaction of chondrocytes with the cartilage extracellular matrix through interaction with cell surface integrin receptors. Could play a role in the pathogenesis of osteoarthritis. Potent suppressor of apoptosis in both primary chondrocytes and transformed cells. Suppresses apoptosis by blocking the activation of caspase-3 and by indu
   4198..5650    +  CDS            SEAP (fragment): secreted alkaline phosphatase from human placenta The natural enzyme has a C-terminal transmembrane sequence that is replaced by a GPI anchor.
   5675..5716    +  CDS            AviTag™ (fragment): peptide tag that allows for enzymatic biotinylation
   5720..5743    +  CDS            8xHis: 8xHis affinity tag
   5889..6000    +  polyA_signal   bGH poly(A) signal: bovine growth hormone polyadenylation signal
   6001..6109    +  rep_origin     f1 ori (fragment): f1 bacteriophage origin of replication; arrow indicates direction of (+) strand synthesis
   6123..6452    +  promoter       SV40 promoter: SV40 enhancer and early promoter
   6500..6547    +  promoter       EM7 promoter: synthetic bacterial promoter&nbsp
   6566..7165    +  CDS            PuroR (fragment): puromycin N-acetyltransferase; pac from Streptomyces; confers resistance to puromycin
   7175..7300    +  CDS            ble (fragment): BLE_KLEPN - Experimental evidence at protein level: Swiss-Prot protein existence level 1. Binding protein with a strong affinity to the bleomycin family of antibiotics. Binds to CL990; an antimitotic-antibiotic compound. From Klebsiella pneumoniae.
   7295..7416    +  polyA_signal   SV40 poly(A) signal: SV40 polyadenylation signal
   7469..84      -  CDS            AmpR (across the origin): β-lactamase; bla; confers resistance to ampicillin, carbenicillin, and related antibiotics
>Addgene plasmid #157369 | pD649-HAsp-AMIGO3-COMP5AP-AviTag-9xHis | addgene full sequence | sequence record 420991 | Addgene NGS Result
CAGCGTTTCTGGGTGAGCAAAAACAGGAAGGCAAAATGCCGCAAAAAAGGGAATAAGGGCGACACGGAAA
TGTTGAATACTCATATTCTTCCTTTTTCAATATTATTGAAGCATTTATCAGGGTTATTGTCTCATGAGCG
GATACATATTTGAATGTATTTAGAAAAATAAACAAATAGGGGTCAGTGTTACAACCAATTAACCAATTCT
GAACATTATCGCGAGCCCATTTATACCTGAATATGGCTCATAACACCCCTTGCTCATGACCAAAATCCCT
TAACGTGAGTTACGCGCGCGTCGTTCCACTGAGCGTCAGACCCCGTAGAAAAGATCAAAGGATCTTCTTG
AGATCCTTTTTTTCTGCGCGTAATCTGCTGCTTGCAAACAAAAAAACCACCGCTACCAGCGGTGGTTTGT
TTGCCGGATCAAGAGCTACCAACTCTTTTTCCGAAGGTAACTGGCTTCAGCAGAGCGCAGATACCAAATA
CTGTTCTTCTAGTGTAGCCGTAGTTAGCCCACCACTTCAAGAACTCTGTAGCACCGCCTACATACCTCGC
TCTGCTAATCCTGTTACCAGTGGCTGCTGCCAGTGGCGATAAGTCGTGTCTTACCGGGTTGGACTCAAGA
CGATAGTTACCGGATAAGGCGCAGCGGTCGGGCTGAACGGGGGGTTCGTGCACACAGCCCAGCTTGGAGC
GAACGACCTACACCGAACTGAGATACCTACAGCGTGAGCTATGAGAAAGCGCCACGCTTCCCGAAGGGAG
AAAGGCGGACAGGTATCCGGTAAGCGGCAGGGTCGGAACAGGAGAGCGCACGAGGGAGCTTCCAGGGGGA
AACGCCTGGTATCTTTATAGTCCTGTCGGGTTTCGCCACCTCTGACTTGAGCGTCGATTTTTGTGATGCT
CGTCAGGGGGGCGGAGCCTATGGAAAAACGCCAGCAACGCGGCCTTTTTACGGTTCCTGGCCTTTTGCTG
GCCTTTTGCTCACATGTTCTTTCCTGCGTTATCCCCTGATTCTGTGGATAACCGTATTACCGCCTTTGAG
TGAGCTGATACCGCTCGCCGCAGCCGAACGACCGAGCGCAGCGAGTCAGTGAGCGAGGAAGCGGAAGGCG
AGAGTAGGGAACTGCCAGGCATCAAACTAAGCAGAAGGCCCCTGACGGATGGCCTTTTTGCGTTTCTACA
AACTCTTTCTGTGTTGTAAAACGACGGCCAGTCTTAAGCTCGGGCCCCCTGGGCGGTTCTGATAACGAGT
AATCGTTAATCCGCAAATAACGTAAAAACCCGCTTCGGCGGGTTTTTTTATGGGGGGAGTTTAGGGAAAG
AGCATTTGTCAGAATATTTAAGGGCGCCTGTCACTTTGCTTGATATATGAGAATTATTTAACCTTATAAA
TGAGAAAAAAGCAACGCACTTTAAATAAGATACGTTGCTTTTTCGATTGATGAACACCTATAATTAAACT
ATTCATCTATTATTTATGATTTTTTGTATATACAATATTTCTAGTTTGTTAAAGAGAATTAAGAAAATAA
ATCTCGAAAATAATAAAGGGAAAATCAGTTTTTGATATCAAAATTATACATGTCAACGATAATACAAAAT
ATAATACAAACTATAAGATGTTATCAGTATTTATTATCATTTAGAATAAATTTTGTGTCGCCCTTAATTG
TGAGCGGATAACAATTACGAGCTTCATGCACAGTGGCGTTGACTCAATATTGGCCATTAGCCATATTATT
CATTGGTTATATAGCATAAATCAATATTGGCTATTGGCCATTGCATACGTTGTATCTATATCATAATATG
TACATTTATATTGGCTCATGTCCAATATGACCGCCATGTTGGCATTGATTATTGACTAGTTATTAATAGT
AATCAATTACGGGGTCATTAGTTCATAGCCCATATATGGAGTTCCGCGTTACATAACTTACGGTAAATGG
CCCGCCTGGCTGACCGCCCAACGACCCCCGCCCATTGACGTCAATAATGACGTATGTTCCCATAGTAACG
CCAATAGGGACTTTCCATTGACGTCAATGGGTGGAGTATTTACGGTAAACTGCCCACTTGGCAGTACATC
AAGTGTATCATATGCCAAGTACGCCCCCTATTGACGTCAATGACGGTAAATGGCCCGCCTGGCATTATGC
CCAGTACATGACCTTATGGGACTTTCCTACTTGGCAGTACATCTACGTATTAGTCATCGCTATTACCATG
GTGATGCGGTTTTGGCAGTACATCAATGGGCGTGGATAGCGGTTTGACTCACGGGGATTTCCAAGTCTCC
ACCCCATTGACGTCAATGGGAGTTTGTTTTGGCACCAAAATCAACGGGACTTTCCAAAATGTCGTAACAA
CTCCGCCCCATTGACGCAAATGGGCGGTAGGCGTGTACGGTGGGAGGTCTATATAAGCAGAGCTCGTTTA
GTGAACCGTCAGATCGCCTGGAGACGCCATCCACGCTGTTTTGACCTCCATAGAAGACACCGGGACCGAT
CCAGCCTCCGCGGCCGGGAACGGTGCATTGGAACGCGGATTCCCCGTGCCAAGAGTGACGTAAGTACCGC
CTATAGAGTCTATAGGCCCACCCCCTTGGCTTCGTTAGAACGCGGCTACAATTAATACATAACCTTATGT
ATCATACACATACGATTTAGGTGACACTATAGAATAACATCCACTTTGCCTTTCTCTCCACAGGTGTCCA
CTCCCAGGTCCAACTGCACCTCGGTTCTATCGAAAACGCGCCTGCTAGCGCCACCATGAAGACCATCATT
GCCCTGAGCTACATCTTCTGCCTGGTGTTCGCTGCGGCCGCCACACCTGATTCTGAGGGCTTTCCACCTC
GGGCTCTGCACAACTGCCCCTACAAGTGTATCTGTGCCGCCGACCTGCTGAGCTGTACAGGACTGGGACT
GCAGGATGTGCCTGCCGAACTTCCTGCCGCTACAGCCGATCTGGACCTGTCTCATAACGCCCTGCAGAGA
CTGAGGCCTGGATGGCTGGCTCCTCTGTTTCAGCTGAGAGCCCTGCACCTGGACCACAACGAACTGGATG
CTCTCGGCAGAGGCGTGTTCGTGAATGCCTCTGGACTGAGACTGCTGGACCTGAGCAGCAACACCCTGAG
AGCACTGGGCAGACACGATCTGGATGGACTGGGAGCCCTGGAAAAGCTGCTGCTGTTCAACAACCGGCTG
GTGCATCTGGACGAGCACGCCTTTCATGGACTGAGGGCTCTGAGCCACCTGTACCTGGGCTGTAATGAGC
TGGCCTCCTTCAGCTTCGACCATCTGCACGGACTGAGCGCCACACATCTGCTGACACTGGATCTGTCCAG
CAACAGACTGGGCCACATCAGCGTGCCAGAACTGGCAGCTCTGCCTGCCTTCCTGAAGAACGGCCTGTAT
CTGCATAACAACCCTCTGCCTTGCGACTGCCGGCTGTACCATCTGCTGCAAAGATGGCATCAGAGGGGCC
TGTCTGCCGTGCGAGATTTCGCCAGAGAATACGTGTGCCTGGCCTTCAAGGTGCCCGCCAGTAGAGTGCG
GTTCTTCCAGCACAGCCGGGTGTTCGAGAATTGCTCTAGCGCCCCTGCTCTGGGCCTCGAAAGACCAGAG
GAACACCTGTATGCCCTCGTGGGCAGAAGCCTGAGACTGTACTGCAATACCTCCGTGCCTGCCATGAGAA
TCGCCTGGGTTTCCCCACAGCAAGAGCTGCTTAGAGCCCCTGGAAGCAGAGATGGCTCTATTGCCGTGCT
GGCCGATGGCTCTCTGGCCATCGGAAATGTGCAAGAGCAGCACGCCGGCCTGTTTGTGTGTCTGGCAACA
GGACCTCGGCTGCACCACAATCAGACCCACGAGTACAACGTGTCCGTGCACTTCCCCAGACCTGAGCCTG
AGGCCTTCAACACAGGCGCGCCGGAAGATCAAGTTGATCCAAGATTGATTGATGGCAAGGGCGGATCTCT
GGAGGTGCTGTTCCAGGGACCAGGCGGAAGCGGCAATCCCGGCGGCGATCTGGCCCCCCAGATGCTGCGC
GAGCTGCAGGAGACCAATGCCGCCCTGCAGGACGTGCGCGAGCTGCTGCGCCACCGCGTGAAGGAGATCA
CCTTCCTGAAGAACACCGTGATGGAGTGCGACGCCTGCGGTATGCAGCCCTCTAGAGGCTCCGGCTCCAT
CATCCCAGTTGAGGAGGAGAACCCGGACTTCTGGAACCGCGAGGCAGCCGAGGCCCTGGGTGCCGCCAAG
AAGCTGCAGCCTGCACAGACAGCCGCCAAGAACCTCATCATCTTCCTGGGCGATGGGATGGGGGTGTCTA
CGGTGACAGCTGCCAGGATCCTAAAAGGGCAGAAGAAGGACAAACTGGGGCCTGAGATACCCCTGGCCAT
GGACCGCTTCCCATATGTGGCTCTGTCCAAGACATACAATGTAGACAAACATGTGCCAGACAGTGGAGCC
ACAGCCACGGCCTACCTGTGCGGGGTCAAGGGCAACTTCCAGACCATTGGCTTGAGTGCAGCCGCCCGCT
TTAACCAGTGCAACACGACACGCGGCAACGAGGTCATCTCCGTGATGAATCGGGCCAAGAAAGCAGGGAA
GTCAGTGGGAGTGGTAACCACCACACGAGTGCAGCACGCCTCGCCAGCCGGCACCTACGCCCACACGGTG
AACCGCAACTGGTACTCGGACGCCGACGTGCCTGCCTCGGCCCGCCAGGAGGGGTGCCAGGACATCGCTA
CGCAGCTCATCTCCAACATGGACATTGACGTGATCCTAGGTGGAGGCCGAAAGTACATGTTTCGCATGGG
AACCCCAGACCCTGAGTACCCAGATGACTACAGCCAAGGTGGGACCAGGCTGGACGGGAAGAATCTGGTG
CAGGAATGGCTGGCGAAGCGCCAGGGTGCCCGGTATGTGTGGAACCGCACTGAGCTCATGCAGGCTTCCC
TGGACCCGTCTGTGACCCATCTCATGGGTCTCTTTGAGCCTGGAGACATGAAATACGAGATCCACCGAGA
CTCCACACTGGACCCCTCCCTGATGGAGATGACAGAGGCTGCCCTGCGCCTGCTGAGCAGGAACCCCCGC
GGCTTCTTCCTCTTCGTGGAGGGTGGTCGCATCGACCATGGTCATCATGAAAGCAGGGCTTACCGGGCAC
TGACTGAGACGATCATGTTCGACGACGCCATTGAGAGGGCGGGCCAGCTCACCAGCGAGGAGGACACGCT
GAGCCTCGTCACTGCCGACCACTCCCACGTCTTCTCCTTCGGAGGCTACCCCCTGCGAGGGAGCTCCATC
TTCGGGCTGGCCCCTGGCAAGGCCCGGGACAGGAAGGCCTACACGGTCCTCCTATACGGAAACGGTCCAG
GCTATGTGCTCAAGGACGGCGCCCGGCCGGATGTTACCGAGAGCGAGAGCGGGAGCCCCGAGTATCGGCA
GCAGTCAGCAGTGCCCCTGGACGAAGAGACCCACGCAGGCGAGGACGTGGCGGTGTTCGCGCGCGGCCCG
CAGGCGCACCTGGTTCACGGCGTGCAGGAGCAGACCTTCATAGCGCACGTCATGGCCTTCGCCGCCTGCC
TGGAGCCCTACACCGCCTGCGACCTGGCGCCCCCCGCCGGCACCACCGACGCCGCGCACCCGGGTGGCGG
AGGACTGAACGACATCTTCGAGGCTCAGAAAATCGAATGGCACGAACATCACCATCACCATCACCATCAC
CATTAAGGCCGGCCTGTAGTCACTGGCACAACGCGTTACCCGGTAAGCCAATCGGGTATACACGGTCGTC
ATACTGCAGACAGGGTTCTTCTACTTTGCAAGATAGTCTTGAGTAGTAAAATAAATAGATAGAGAAAATC
AGCCTCGACTGTGCCTTCTAGTTGCCAGCCATCTGTTGTTTGCCCCTCCCCCGTGCCTTCCTTGACCCTG
GAAGGTGCCACTCCCACTGTCCTTTCCTAATAAAATGAGGAAATTGCATCACAACACTCAACCCTATCTC
GGTCTATTCTTTTGATTTATAAGGGATTTTGCCGATTTCGGCCTATTGGTTAAAAAATGAGCTGATTTAA
CAAAAATTTAACGCGAATTAATTCTGTGGAATGTGTGTCAGTTAGGGTGTGGAAAGTCCCCAGGCTCCCC
AGCAGGCAGAAGTATGCAAAGCATGCATCTCAATTAGTCAGCAACCAGGTGTGGAAAGTCCCCAGGCTCC
CCAGCAGGCAGAAGTATGCAAAGCATGCATCTCAATTAGTCAGCAACCATAGTCCCGCCCCTAACTCCGC
CCATCCCGCCCCTAACTCCGCCCAGTTCCGCCCATTCTCCGCCCCATGGCTGACTAATTTTTTTTATTTA
TGCAGAGGCCGAGGCCGCCTCTGCCTCTGAGCTATTCCAGAAGTAGTGAGGAGGCTTTTTTGGAGGCCTA
GGCTTTTGCAAAAAGCTCCCGGGAGCTTGTATATCCATTTTCGGATCTGATCAGCACGTGTTGACAATTA
ATCATCGGCATAGTATATCGGCATAGTATAATACGACAAGGTGAGGAACTAAACCATGACCGAGTACAAG
CCCACGGTGCGCCTCGCCACCCGCGACGACGTCCCCAGGGCCGTACGCACCCTCGCCGCCGCGTTCGCCG
ACTACCCCGCCACGCGCCACACCGTCGATCCGGACCGCCACATCGAGCGGGTCACCGAGCTGCAAGAACT
CTTCCTCACGCGCGTCGGGCTCGACATCGGCAAGGTGTGGGTCGCGGACGACGGCGCCGCGGTGGCGGTC
TGGACCACGCCGGAGAGCGTCGAAGCGGGGGCGGTGTTCGCCGAGATCGGCCCGCGCATGGCCGAGTTGA
GCGGTTCCCGGCTGGCCGCGCAGCAACAGATGGAAGGCCTCCTGGCGCCGCACCGGCCCAAGGAGCCCGC
GTGGTTCCTGGCCACCGTCGGCGTCTCGCCCGACCACCAGGGCAAGGGTCTGGGCAGCGCCGTCGTGCTC
CCCGGAGTGGAGGCGGCCGAGCGCGCCGGGGTGCCCGCCTTCCTGGAGACATCCGCGCCCCGCAACCTCC
CCTTCTACGAGCGGCTCGGCTTCACCGTCACCGCCGACGTCGAGGTGCCCGAAGGACCGCGCACCTGGTG
CATGACCCGCAAGCCCGGTGCCTGACACGTGCTACGAGATTTCGATTCCACCGCCGCCTTCTATGAAAGG
TTGGGCTTCGGAATCGTTTTCCGGGACGCCGGCTGGATGATCCTCCAGCGCGGGGATCTCATGCTGGAGT
TCTTCGCCCACCCCAACTTGTTTATTGCAGCTTATAATGGTTACAAATAAAGCAATAGCATCACAAATTT
CACAAATAAAGCATTTTTTTCACTGCATTCTAGTTGTGGTTTGTCCAAACTCATCAATGTATCTTATCAT
GTCTGTATACCGTCGACCTCTAGCTAGAGCTTGGCGTAATCATGGTCATTACCAATGCTTAATCAGTGAG
GCACCTATCTCAGCGATCTGTCTATTTCGTTCATCCATAGTTGCCTGACTCCCCGTCGTGTAGATAACTA
CGATACGGGAGGGCTTACCATCTGGCCCCAGCGCTGCGATGATACCGCGAGAACCACGCTCACCGGCTCC
GGATTTATCAGCAATAAACCAGCCAGCCGGAAGGGCCGAGCGCAGAAGTGGTCCTGCAACTTTATCCGCC
TCCATCCAGTCTATTAATTGTTGCCGGGAAGCTAGAGTAAGTAGTTCGCCAGTTAATAGTTTGCGCAACG
TTGTTGCCATCGCTACAGGCATCGTGGTGTCACGCTCGTCGTTTGGTATGGCTTCATTCAGCTCCGGTTC
CCAACGATCAAGGCGAGTTACATGATCCCCCATGTTGTGCAAAAAAGCGGTTAGCTCCTTCGGTCCTCCG
ATCGTTGTCAGAAGTAAGTTGGCCGCAGTGTTATCACTCATGGTTATGGCAGCACTGCATAATTCTCTTA
CTGTCATGCCATCCGTAAGATGCTTTTCTGTGACTGGTGAGTACTCAACCAAGTCATTCTGAGAATAGTG
TATGCGGCGACCGAGTTGCTCTTGCCCGGCGTCAATACGGGATAATACCGCGCCACATAGCAGAACTTTA
AAAGTGCTCATCATTGGAAAACGTTCTTCGGGGCGAAAACTCTCAAGGATCTTACCGCTGTTGAGATCCA
GTTCGATGTAACCCACTCGTGCACCCAACTGATCTTCAGCATCTTTTACTTTCAC
